>Addgene plasmid #33282 | pBacT7-S1T3D | depositor full sequence | sequence record 39526 | pBacT7-S1T3D sequence 7218 bps
AACGGCTCCGCCCACTATTAATGAAATTAAAAATTCCAATTTTAAAAAACGCAGCAAGAGAAACATTTGT
ATGAAAGAATGCGTAGAAGGAAAGAAAAATGTCGTCGACATGCTGAACAACAAGATTAATATGCCTCCGT
GTATAAAAAAAATATTGAACGATTTGAAAGAAAACAATGTACCGCGCGGCGGTATGTACAGGAAGAGGTT
TATACTAAACTGTTACATTGCAAACGTGGTTTCGTGTGCCAAGTGTGAAAACCGATGTTTAATCAAGGCT
CTGACGCATTTCTACAACCACGACTCCAAGTGTGTGGGTGAAGTCATGCATCTTTTAATCAAATCCCAAG
ATGTGTATAAACCACCAAACTGCCAAAAAATGAAAACTGTCGACAAGCTCTGTCCGTTTGCTGGCAACTG
CAAGGGTCTCAATCCTATTTGTAATTATTGAATAATAAAACAATTATAAATGCTAAATTTGTTTTTTATT
AACGATACAAACCAAACGCAACAAGAACATTTGTAGTATTATCTATAATTGAAAACGCGTAGTTATAATC
GCTGAGGTAATATTTAAAATCATTTTCAAATGATTCACAGTTAATTTGCGACAATATAATTTTATTTTCA
CATAAACTAGACGCCTTGTCGTCTTCTTCTTCGTATTCCTTCTCTTTTTCATTTTTCTCCTCATAAAAAT
TAACATAGTTATTATCGTATCCATATATGTATCTATCGTATAGAGTAAATTTTTTGTTGTCATAAATATA
TATGTCTTTTTTAATGGGGTGTATAGTACCGCTGCGCATAGTTTTTCTGTAATTTACAACAGTGCTATTT
TCTGGTAGTTCTTCGGAGTGTGTTGCTTTAATTATTAAATTTATATAATCAATGAATTTGGGATCGTCGG
TTTTGTACAATATGTTGCCGGCATAGTACGCAGCTTCTTCTAGTTCAATTACACCATTTTTTAGCAGCAC
CGGATTAACATAACTTTCCAAAATGTTGTACGAACCGTTAAACAAAAACAGTTCACCTCCCTTTTCTATA
CTATTGTCTGCGAGCAGTTGTTTGTTGTTAAAAATAACAGCCATTGTAATGAGACGCACAAACTAATATC
ACAAACTGGAAATGTCTATCAATATATAGTTGCTGATATCATGGAGATAATTAAAATGATAACCATCTCG
CAAATAAATAAGTATTTTACTGTTTTCGTAACAGTTTTGTAATAAAAAAACCTATAAATACGGATCCCTG
CAGGCCTCGAGTTCGAATCTAGAGGATCTCGATCCGGATATAGTTCCTCCTTTCAGCAAAAAACCCCTCA
AGACCCGTTTAGAGGCCCCAAGGGGTTATGCTAGTTATTGCTCAGCGGTGGCAGCAGCCAACTCAGCTTC
CTTTCGGGCTTTGTTAGCAGCCGGATCCTTTTTTTTGAGCTCTCCCTTAGCCATCCGAGTGGACGACGTC
CTCCTTCGGATGCCCAGGTCGGACCGCGAGGAGGTGGAGATGCCATGCCGACCCGATGAAATGCCCCAGT
GCCGCGGGGTGGTCTGATCCTCACGTGAAACTACGCGGGTACGAAACGGTCATGGCAGGCCACTTACTGT
TTGAGTGCGTAATTGAGCCACCCCCCTCAACACGTAACCGAAGTACTCCATCCTGCCACTGCTCCACCCA
CAGATTCTTACTCATATACTGAGGCGTACCACCCGACGACAACCCTATAGCTACAGTCTGTGCTCCATAT
GTGACCACGTCATTATGAAAAGCGGGCTCAGTGTCTCCTGTAAGTAACGGTGGTAACAATCCGGTAACAA
AGTTCAACGATAGATCTCCACCGTCAGCTATAGAGAAACCGTCAAAAGCTGGAAGACATATATGTATGTA
ATCATCTACAATAAAAATGTCGGAGTTCACCTGTACCCTCCAATTCAGCCCACTACCAGAATAGGAGACA
ATTCCTATCCACATGCTCTGCCTAAACCTATAATTTGGACTCATTCCGATACCGCCGCTAACATCAGCTA
TCGGATACCTCAAATTCGGGGATGTCGATCTAACAGTTAGCTGTCCACTAGAATTAATTTCAAGTGTTGA
ACTGTCTATTAGCATATCCAGCACCTTCGTGCTACTGTTTAATCTCAAGGGAGTCACTGCCGACGCCACG
TAACTTTGCTCAGTTGCGCCTATCCTTGAGTTGATAGAATCAAACACAGTCGTCTTGAGAGTCAAGTTAT
TATTAACTATCTGGAATTGATCAGTATTAAATCGAAACTGAAGTCCACCATTTTGAATATTCAGACCCGT
ATTTCCTGGCAATCGGATGGCGAGATTATTCCCTGACAACGTGAGTCCATCATTTAATCCCATGGTCATA
CGGTTATTACGGATTGAGAGGGGAGCTCCCGCGCTAGTGACCGCCGTGCGCTCTAATGTGGATATCCTAG
ATTCGAAATCCGCTTGTATGGATGTTACTCGTAACGTCAGAGTTGATAGCTCGGTGGTCAATGATCCAAT
GTTACGTTCTGCAGTATCCACTCTCGCAACGAGATTGTCGTGATCAACGCGTAGCTCTGCAAGTCCTGTC
TCAAGTTGTCCCACTCGAGCACCCAACTGGGTAACACTCGAATCAAGTCCATTGACAACTGTTTGGAGGG
CTCCGATAGAGCTTTCCAATCTGGAGATTGCAAGTTGAGCATCACTGACTGATGCAACCAAGTCATCCCG
ACTTTGCTCAAGAGCGATGATTCGTTTGTTTGCATCATCGAGTCCCTGGGTGATCCGGAGGATAGTATCA
GAGTGTATTTGAGACGTCTTCTCGAGCGCCGAGACCCTTGATTCAAGCCCTTTTGACAGTGATACTCCAT
TATCACTCGTTAATGCGATTATCAGCCGTACTACTTCTTCACGTAGGCGAGGATCCATCCGACCAATAGC
TATAGTGAGTCGTATTATCTAGAAGATCTGGTACCGAGCTCGAATTCCCGGGCGGCCGCTTAATTAATTG
ATCCGGGTTATTAGTACATTTATTAAGCGCTAGATTCTGTGCGTTGTTGATTTACAGACAATTGTTGTAC
GTATTTTAATAATTCATTAAATTTATAATCTTTAGGGTGGTATGTTAGAGCGAAAATCAAATGATTTTCA
GCGTCTTTATATCTGAATTTAAATATTAAATCCTCAATAGATTTGTAAAATAGGTTTCGATTAGTTTCAA
ACAAGGGTTGTTTTTCCGAACCGATGGCTGGACTATCTAATGGATTTTCGCTCAACGCCACAAAACTTGC
CAAATCTTGTAGCAGCAATCTAGCTTTGTCGATATTCGTTTGTGTTTTGTTTTGTAATAAAGGTTCGACG
TCGTTCAAAATATTATGCGCTTTTGTATTTCTTTCATCACTGTCGTTAGTGTACAATTGACTCGACGTAA
ACACGTTAAATAAAGCTTGGACATATTTAACATCGGGCGTGTTAGCTTTATTAGGCCGATTATCGTCGTC
GTCCCAACCCTCGTCGTTAGAAGTTGCTTCCGAAGACGATTTTGCCATAGCCACACGACGCCTATTAATT
GTGTCGGCTAACACGTCCGCGATCAAATTTGTAGTTGAGCTTTTTGGAATTATTTCTGATTGCGGGCGTT
TTTGGGCGGGTTTCAATCTAACTGTGCCCGATTTTAATTCAGACAACACGTTAGAAAGCGATGGTGCAGG
CGGTGGTAACATTTCAGACGGCAAATCTACTAATGGCGGCGGTGGTGGAGCTGATGATAAATCTACCATC
GGTGGAGGCGCAGGCGGGGCTGGCGGCGGAGGCGGAGGCGGAGGTGGTGGCGGTGATGCAGACGGCGGTT
TAGGCTCAAATGTCTCTTTAGGCAACACAGTCGGCACCTCAACTATTGTACTGGTTTCGGGCGCCGTTTT
TGGTTTGACCGGTCTGAGACGAGTGCGATTTTTTTCGTTTCTAATAGCTTCCAACAATTGTTGTCTGTCG
TCTAAAGGTGCAGCGGGTTGAGGTTCCGTCGGCATTGGTGGAGCGGGCGGCAATTCAGACATCGATGGTG
GTGGTGGTGGTGGAGGCGCTGGAATGTTAGGCACGGGAGAAGGTGGTGGCGGCGGTGCCGCCGGTATAAT
TTGTTCTGGTTTAGTTTGTTCGCGCACGATTGTGGGCACCGGCGCAGGCGCCGCTGGCTGCACAACGGAA
GGTCGTCTGCTTCGAGGCAGCGCTTGGGGTGGTGGCAATTCAATATTATAATTGGAATACAAATCGTAAA
AATCTGCTATAAGCATTGTAATTTCGCTATCGTTTACCGTGCCGATATTTAACAACCGCTCAATGTAAGC
AATTGTATTGTAAAGAGATTGTCTCAAGCTCGGATCGATCCCGCACGCCGATAACAAGCCTTTTCATTTT
TACTACAGCATTGTAGTGGCGAGACACTTCGCTGTCGTCGCCTGATGCGGTATTTTCTCCTTACGCATCT
GTGCGGTATTTCACACCGCATA
[142 nt withheld, positions 4503-4644]
C
[141 nt withheld, positions 4646-4786]
CCTTTGACGTTGGAGTCCACGTTCTTT
[37 nt withheld, positions 4814-4850]
ACCCTATCTCGGGCTATTCTTTTGATTTATAAGGGATTTTGCCGATTTCGGCCTATTGGTTAAAAAATGA
GCTGATTTAACAAAAATTTAACGCGAATTTTAACAAAATATTAACGTTTACAATTTTATGGTGCACTCTC
AGTACAATCTGCTCTGATGCCGCATAGTTAAGCCAGCCCCGACACCCGCCAACACCCGCTGACGCGCCCT
GACGGGCTTGTCTGCTCCCGGCATCCGCTTACAGACAAGCTGTGACCGTCTCCGGGAGCTGCATGTGTCA
GAGGTTTTCACCGTCATCACCGAAACGCGCGAGACGAAAGGGCCTCGTGATACGCCTATTTTTATAGGTT
AATGTCATGATAATAATGGTTTCTTAGACGTCAGGTGGCACTTTTCGGGGAAATGTGCGCGGAACCCCTA
TTTGTTTATTTTTCTAAATACATTCAAATATGTATCCGCTCATGAGACAATAACCCTGATAAATGCTTCA
ATAATATTGAAAAAGGAAGAGTATGAGTATTCAACATTTCCGTGTCGCCCTTATTCCCTTTTTTGCGGCA
TTTTGCCTTCCTGTTTTTGCTCACCCAGAAACGCTGGTGAAAGTAAAAGATGCTGAAGATCAGTTGGGTG
CACGAGTGGGTTACATCGAACTGGATCTCAACAGCGGTAAGATCCTTGAGAGTTTTCGCCCCGAAGAACG
TTTTCCAATGATGAGCACTTTTAAAGTTCTGCTATGTGGCGCGGTATTATCCCGTATTGACGCCGGGCAA
GAGCAACTCGGTCGCCGCATACACTATTCTCAGAATGACTTGGTTGAGTACTCACCAGTCACAGAAAAGC
ATCTTACGGATGGCATGACAGTAAGAGAATTATGCAGTGCTGCCATAACCATGAGTGATAACACTGCGGC
CAACTTACTTCTGACAACGATCGGAGGACCGAAGGAGCTAACCGCTTTTTTGCACAACATGGGGGATCAT
GTAACTCGCCTTGATCGTTGGGAACCGGAGCTGAATGAAGCCATACCAAACGACGAGCGTGACACCACGA
TGCCTGTAGCAATGGCAACAACGTTGCGCAAACTATTAACTGGCGAACTACTTACTCTAGCTTCCCGGCA
ACAATTAATAGACTGGATGGAGGCGGATAAAGTTGCAGGACCACTTCTGCGCTCGGCCCTTCCGGCTGGC
TGGTTTATTGCTGATAAATCTGGAGCCGGTGAGCGTGGGTCTCGCGGTATCATTGCAGCACTGGGGCCAG
ATGGTAAGCCCTCCCGTATCGTAGTTATCTACACGACGGGGAGTCAGGCAACTATGGATGAACGAAATAG
ACAGATCGCTGAGATAGGTGCCTCACTGATTAAGCATTGGTAACTGTCAGACCAAGTTTACTCATATATA
CTTTAGATTGATTTAAAACTTCATTTTTAATTTAAAAGGATCTAGGTGAAGATCCTTTTTGATAATCTCA
TGACCAAAATCCCTTAACGTGAGTTTTCGTTCCACTGAGCGTCAGACCCCGTAGAAAAGATCAAAGGATC
TTCTTGAGATCCTTTTTTTCTGCGCGTAATCTGCTGCTTGCAAACAAAAAAACCACCGCTACCAGCGGTG
GTTTGTTTGCCGGATCAAGAGCTACCAACTCTTTTTCCGAAGGTAACTGGCTTCAGCAGAGCGCAGATAC
CAAATACTGTCCTTCTAGTGTAGCCGTAGTTAGGCCACCACTTCAAGAACTCTGTAGCACCGCCTACATA
CCTCGCTCTGCTAATCCTGTTACCAGTGGCTGCTGCCAGTGGCGATAAGTCGTGTCTTACCGGGTTGGAC
TCAAGACGATAGTTACCGGATAAGGCGCAGCGGTCGGGCTGAACGGGGGGTTCGTGCACACAGCCCAGCT
TGGAGCGAACGACCTACACCGAACTGAGATACCTACAGCGTGAGCTATGAGAAAGCGCCACGCTTCCCGA
AGGGAGAAAGGCGGACAGGTATCCGGTAAGCGGCAGGGTCGGAACAGGAGAGCGCACGAGGGAGCTTCCA
GGGGGAAACGCCTGGTATCTTTATAGTCCTGTCGGGTTTCGCCACCTCTGACTTGAGCGTCGATTTTTGT
GATGCTCGTCAGGGGGGCGGAGCCTATGGAAAAACGCCAGCAACGCGGCCTTTTTACGGTTCCTGGCCTT
TTGCTGGCCTTTTGCTCACATGTTCTTTCCTGCGTTATCCCCTGATTCTGTGGATAACCGTATTACCGCC
TTTGAGTGAGCTGATACCGCTCGCCGCAGCCGAACGACCGAGCGCAGCGAGTCAGTGAGCGAGGAAGCGG
AAGAGCGCCCAATACGCAAACCGCCTCTCCCCGCGCGTTGGCCGATTCATTAATGCAG
Features (pLannotate 1.2.2; 19 found; start..end, strand, type, name):
    327..451     +  CDS            lef2: baculovirus late expression factor 2
    489..1094    +  CDS            ORF603: baculovirus ORF603 protein
   1158..1249    +  promoter       polyhedrin promoter: polh from Autographa californica; promoter for the baculovirus polyhedrin gene
   1317..1364    -  terminator     T7 terminator: transcription terminator for bacteriophage T7 RNA polymerase
   1372..1421    -  CDS            SET1 (fragment): solubility-enhancement tag derived from T7 phage gene 10B
   1434..1525    -  ncRNA          HDV ribozyme: Accession: RF00094 - Hepatitis delta virus ribozyme
   1564..2928    -  CDS            S1: SIGM1_REOVD - Experimental evidence at protein level: Swiss-Prot protein existence level 1. Fiber-like molecule that attaches the virion to the host cell membrane by binding to the primary receptor F11R/JAM-A and to sialic acid containing proteins (coreceptor). The interaction of sigma-1 with F11R is required for NF-kB activation and apoptosis. Binding to both sialic acid and F11R is required to induce maximal levels of apoptosis. From Reovirus type 3 (strain Dearing) (T3D) (Mammalian orthoreovirus 3).
   2940..2957    -  promoter       T7 promoter (fragment): promoter for bacteriophage T7 RNA polymerase
   2970..2987    -  misc_feature   MCS (fragment): pUC18/19 multiple cloning site
   3017..4374    +  misc_recomb    baculovirus recombination region (ORF1629): contains part of ORF1629
   4372..4449    -  CDS            P61 (fragment): P78_NPVAC - Experimental evidence at protein level: Swiss-Prot protein existence level 1. Plays a role in the transport of the nucleocapsids from the cytoplasm toward the host nucleus together with the host actin- polymerizing Arp2/3 complex. From Autographa californica nuclear polyhedrosis virus (AcMNPV).
   4451..4502    -  misc_feature   bom (fragment): basis of mobility region from pBR322
   4521..4901    +  rep_origin     M13 ori (sequence partly withheld): M13 bacteriophage origin of replication; arrow indicates direction of (+) strand synthesis
   4977..5026    -  misc_feature   bom (fragment): basis of mobility region from pBR322
   5128..5163    -  CDS            rop (fragment): Rop protein, which maintains plasmids at low copy number; rop
   5258..5362    +  promoter       AmpR promoter: bla
   5363..6223    +  CDS            AmpR: β-lactamase; bla; confers resistance to ampicillin, carbenicillin, and related antibiotics
   6394..6982    +  rep_origin     ori: high-copy-number ColE1/pMB1/pBR322/pUC origin of replication
   7165..7218    +  CDS            lacI (fragment): lac repressor; lacI; The lac repressor binds to the lac operator to inhibit transcription in E. coli. This inhibition can be relieved by adding lactose or isopropyl-β-D-thiogalactopyranoside (IPTG).
