[The description below was written by a language model from this plasmid's Addgene catalogue record and pLannotate feature annotations shown in this document.]
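Description:
pBacT7-S1T3D is a reverse-genetics rescue plasmid carrying a cDNA copy of the S1 gene segment of mammalian orthoreovirus type 3 Dearing (T3D), built in the Clontech pBacPAK8 backbone. It is catalogued as a mammalian expression vector. It is propagated in E. coli as a high-copy plasmid through a ColE1/pUC-type origin with ampicillin selection (AmpR, β-lactamase), and it also carries an M13 single-strand origin. The backbone is a baculovirus transfer vector, so the feature table still shows the polyhedrin promoter and the flanking AcMNPV sequences (lef2, ORF603 and the ORF1629 recombination region). These appear to be inherited backbone elements. The S1 cassette lies in the opposite orientation to the polyhedrin promoter, so it is not driven by it.

The functional unit runs, on the reverse strand, from a bacteriophage T7 promoter through the S1 segment to a hepatitis delta virus (HDV) ribozyme and a T7 terminator. The annotated S1 open reading frame encodes σ1, the fibre-like viral attachment protein that binds JAM-A (F11R) and sialic acid. In cells supplied with T7 RNA polymerase, transcription starts close to the 5′ end of the viral segment. Self-cleavage by the HDV ribozyme then trims the transcript to generate a defined, native-like 3′ terminus, giving an RNA that mimics the authentic viral plus-strand.

According to the associated publication, the plasmid belongs to a plasmid-based reverse genetics system for animal double-stranded RNA viruses. In such a system it would be used together with equivalent plasmids for the other reovirus gene segments to recover infectious virus from cloned cDNA. This also allows engineered changes to be introduced into S1/σ1. The short SET1, rop and lacI hits in the table are small fragments, most likely annotation remnants rather than functional parts.
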