Addgene plasmid #33282: pBacT7-S1T3D
Depositing lab: Terence Dermody. Depositing organization: Vanderbilt University. Publication: A plasmid-based reverse genetics system for animal double-stranded RNA viruses. Kobayashi T, Antar AA, Boehme KW, Danthi P, Eby EA, Guglielmi KM, Holm GH, Johnson EM, Maginnis MS, Naik S, Skelton WB, Wetzel JD, Wilson GJ, Chappell JD, Dermody TS. Cell Host Microbe. 2007 Apr 19;1(2):147-57. 10.1016/j.chom.2007.03.003 PubMed 18005692.
Backbone
  Vector backbone: pBacPAK8
  Backbone manufacturer: Clontech
  Vector type: Mammalian Expression
Growth in bacteria
  Bacterial resistance: Ampicillin, 100 μg/mL
  Growth temperature: 37°C
  Growth strain: DH5alpha
  Copy number: High Copy
Gene/Insert
  Gene/Insert name: S1
  Species: Orthoreovirus T3D
  Entrez Gene: S1 (a.k.a. MoV-3mpc04sS1_gp1)
  Promoter: T7
  Cloning method: Restriction Enzyme; 5′ cloning site XbaI (unknown if destroyed); 3′ cloning site XbaI (unknown if destroyed)
  Sequencing primers: 5′ T7 forward; 3′ T7 terminal
Terms and licenses: Academic/Nonprofit Terms; Industry Terms: Not Available to Industry
How to cite: pBacT7-S1T3D was a gift from Terence Dermody (Addgene plasmid # 33282 ; http://n2t.net/addgene:33282 ; RRID:Addgene_33282)
