>Addgene plasmid #33282 | pBacT7-S1T3D | addgene partial sequence | sequence record 41308 | T7-term
GCTTTGTTAGCAGCCGGATCCTTTTTTTTGAGCTCTCCCTTAGCCATCCGAGTGGANGACGTCCTCCTTC
GGATGCCCAGGTCGGACCGCGAGGAGGTGGAGATGCCATGCCGACCCGATGAAATGCCCCAGTGCCGCGG
GGTGGTCTGATCCTCACGTGAAACTACGCGGGTACGAAACGGTCATGGCAGGCCACTTACTGTTTGAGTG
CGTAATTGAGCCACCCCCCTCAACACGTAACCGAAGTACTCCATCCTGCCACTGCTCCACCCACAGATTC
TTACTCATATACTGAGGCGTACCACCCGACGACAACCCTATAGCTACAGTCTGTGCTCCATATGTGACCA
CGTCATTATGAAAAGCGGGCTCAGTGTCTCCTGTAAGTAACGGTGGTAACAATCCGGTAACAAAGTTCAA
CGATAGATCTCCACCGTCAGCTATAGAGAAACCGTCAAAAGCTGGAAGACATATATGTATGTAATCATCT
ACAATAAAAATGTCGGAGTTCACCTGTACCCTCCAATTCAGCCCACTACCAGAATAGGAGACAATTCCTA
TCCACATGCTCTGCCTAAACCTATAATTTGGACTCATTCCGATACCGCCGCTAACATCAGCTATCGGATA
CCTCAAATTCGGGGATGTCGATCTAACAGTTAGCTGTCCACTAGAATTAATTTCAAGTGTTGAACTGTCT
ATTAGCATATCCAGCACCTTCGTGCTACTGTTTAATCTCAAGGGAGTCACTGCCGACGCCACGTAACTTT
GCTCAGTTGCGCCTATCCTTGAGTTGATAGAATCAAACACAGTCGTCTTGAGAGTCAAGTTATTATTAAC
TATCTG
